>Addgene plasmid #250795 | pAC-U63-gRNA2.1-tub-miRFP680-T2A-HO1(HA) | addgene full sequence | sequence record 500349 | Addgene NGS Result
GTTCGAAGGGGAAATACTTGTATTCTATAGGTCATATCTTGTTTTTATTGGCACAAATATAATTACATTA
GCTTTTTGAGGGGGCAATAAACAGTAAACACGATGGTAATAATGGTAAAAAAAAAAAACAAGCAGTTATT
TCGGATATATGTCGGCTACTCCTTGCGTCGGGCCCGAAGTCTTAGAGCCAGATATGCGAGCACCCGGAAG
CTCACGATGAGAATGGCCAGACCATGATGAAATAACATAAGGTGGTCCCGTCGGCAAGAGACATCCACTT
AACGTATGCTTGCAATAAGTGCGAGTGAAAGGAATAGTATTCTGAGTGTCGTATTGAGTCTGAGTGAGAC
AGCGATATGATTGTTGATTAACCCTTAGCATGTCCGTGGGGTTTGAATTAACTCATAATATTAATTAGAC
GAAATTATTTTTAAAGTTTTATTTTTAATAATTTGCGAGTACGCAAAGCTTGGCTGCAGTCGACGCTAGC
ATATGTTTGCTCACCTGTGATTGCTCCTACTCAAATACAAAAACATCAAATTTTCTGTCAATAAAGCATA
TTTATTTATATTTATTTTACAGGAAAGAATTCCTTTTAAAGTGTATTTTAACCTATAATGAAAAACGATT
AAAAAAAATACATAAAATAATTCGAAAATTTTTGAATAGCCCAGGTTGATAAAAATTCATTTCATACGTT
TTATAACTTATGCCCCTAAGTATTTTTTGACCATAGTGTTTCAATTCTACATTAATTTTACAGAGTAGAA
TGAAACGCCACCTACTCAGCCAAGAGGCGAAAAGGTTAGCTCGCCAAGCAGAGAGGGCGCCAGTGCTCAC
TACTTTTTATAATTCTCAACTTCTTTTTCCAGACTCAGTTCGTATATATAGACCTATTTTCAATTTAACG
TCGCAAGGAAGAGCGAGGCTCTTCTTGTGTTTAAGAGCTATGCTGGAAACAGCATAGCAAGTTTAAATAA
GGCTAGTCCGTTATCAACTTTGCTGGAAACAGCAAAGTGGCACCGAGTCGGTGCTTTTTTTGCCTACCTG
GAGCCTGAGAGTTGTTCAATAAAATAAAAATGTTTCGTTTTTTTGCTTTCGCCAGTATTTATTATTTTTC
ATCAATATGTATTCAATTTGGTATGTATTTACGCGTGCACAGGTCCTGTTCGATAACGTCGTACTCGGGA
ATCACCTTTAACTTGTCCGCTATTGGGTATTTGTCCTTAAACACATTCGTAATCTCTCCCACAATCATTG
CCCTGGCCTCTGCAATGTAAAAAGTATTTATAAAATATCGCTGGCTCTAAAGAAAACATATTAATCAAAG
TATTGAGGCTTTATCAATCTAACATTTACAAGTAGTCAGACCACAATTTTTAGACTGCACTTCTGCGTAA
GTAAATGAAATGAAATGGTGACCTACTCTTGGGTAGCCGTACTGTTATATGCTGACGAGCCTTCACCTGG
GCCTGCTTTTTCTCCTGTTTCGTCTGATGCGTCGGATGCGGCTGGACTGGCTGATTGTTGGGATTGGGTT
TTGGATGCTGCTCCGAAAGGTGGGCCACAGCTTTTGCGATGGTGGTGCCCACTATGCGGTTGCTGCAGGA
ACTACAGCTGAATGTTCGCTTTATTGTCTGCAGCTCCTGGGGCTGGACGAAGGCCACGCCCTCACCCGGT
GCGGCCATCTCCTGCGGCAAAACGTATGTGGGATTCCTGTCCAAGTAGCTCTCGATGCCCACCATAATGC
GCTCCAGCAGGTTGGCCAGGTGCGGGTCTAGCTGCGGCGGATTCGTCGTCTGGTTCACTGAGTTTAGGGT
CTGCAGAAAGAAGTGTGCCTCCATGGTAAGCGGATTCATCTGCACGATCAGCGGGCTTTAGTCTAAAAAT
TCGAATGATACAAACTCGTACTCACGTAAAGCAGTTTGTTTGGCATCATCTCGGCCATCGTCTTATTCTT
CTTCGTGGCCTTTGTTACCGGAGCGGCTATGTTGGGCGCGGTGGAGCCCGGAAGCTGAAAGGTTAATCGA
ATGCGTTAACTTTTCTGCAACTCGAAAGTTTGCCGCCTTTGTTCGACTGCCAATAACTGTTGATTCGAAA
ATTCGAATCGAAGCGGTTGAATTTCGTAGGGTGGCCAACTACACCAAAGTTCGCCGGCGGTGTATGCATG
TGAGTGTGAGTGTGACGGTGGGTGTACGTGTGCTTTAAGCGACACAATCGCACCGCGATGTACATATTTT
TGTAGAAATGTGTGTGCATTTTTCGTCCGGATCACGGCTCCATAAAATAAATCATATCACAGGGCTCAGG
GATTTGTGAGTAGAAGTTCCCGCCACTTAAACGTCACTTGTGAAATCGCCATCGACGGTCAACTTTTACT
CACACTGGTCTTCCGCGGACGGACCGTCTCAAAGTACTGCCTTTCTGCGTTGGAAAACATCGCCTTTTTC
GTCCAAAAGGAGTCCCCAGGTTCGATCCGCATGGCGTTGTGCGTGCGTGCCTTTCTTTTCAAATGATTAC
GGCTATTAACTTGGGGGCGTTAAGTTGGAAACACGTAAATTGCAGACTGCGATTAGAGTGACCATGAATA
GGAGTTCAAAATCTCCTGACATCATTTTCTTAAAACCTGCTTTGTTTTTTACATTTCTATTTAATATAAC
TCCTATTTGAATAAAAAAACAAAACAAGTTTAGATGTTAAGATATTAACTACATCCTTTGCTCCAAAGGG
AGAGGGGAAGTTATGGAGTTAATTAATTTGCTGTTGGAAATCAATATGGAGTCAGAAATATAATGATTTA
CTAAACCTTATTGAATCGGTAACGATGCGAATTTATATTAAAATAGCTTTTATGAAACATTCAACAAAAA
TATTATTAATGTTGGCCCACTTTAGCAACCGGTTAGGTCTACCGGTTGGGCAAGCAAAGATTCACGCCCT
GGTTCGAGTCCCAACTAGTCCTGCAAAATACCGCAGCAAGTTTTAGAGAGACCAAGTGCCATTACCTCTC
CCACTTCAGTTATCGGTTATGCGGCGTTTAAGTCGACAGCTTGCCGTCTCTAGCTCCGGTGCCTATATAA
AGCAGCCCGCTTTCCACATTTCATATTCGTTTTACGTTTGTCAAGCCTCATAGCCGGCAGTTCGAACGTA
TACGCTCTCTGAGTCAGACCTCGAAATCGTAGCTCTACACAATTCTGTGAATTTTCCTTGTCGCGTGTGA
AACACTTCCAATAAAAACTCAATATGGTGAGTACTTTAAAAAAAAATCTAGTGAAATAATGCTGAAAAGA
AATTTGTGTGGGCAAAATTCAATGGGCAAAAACGCGATGCGGCTTTTTCTCAAAATGGCGGCCGGCCTGC
GTTTTTTCCTCAAAAGTGATGACGTCATGCCTGTTTTTTTTTTTGTTCGCAATGAGGAATGGCTCTTAAA
ATCTATATAAAAAAAAATATTCATTATTTCTATGCTGCTGGAACGCTTCATTAATCTTAAAAATTCTAAA
TTCGGTTACCATGATACTTCGACGCATAACTGTAGATTTTGGATAGAATTAAAGAGAAAATGGCGAGAGA
GTAAAATTCCGGCGTCGGCAAAGTAGAGCAAAAAAAATCAGTATACCATTTAGCTACCTCTCTCACTCGC
ACGCAGTGCCGGCTCAAGTTGGGCGCGGCTCTGCAATTATCGATTTTCTTGGGGTGTGTAACTAATCATC
CGTTTTCCCTTCCTCCTCATCCACAGGCTGGTACCTACCCTTATGATGTGCCCGATTATGCTGGCTACCC
TTATGATGTTCCTGATTACGCCGGATATCCGTATGACGTGCCAGACTACGCGGGAGGTGGATCCATGGCT
GAGGGAAGTGTGGCTCGACAACCGGATCTGCTCACGTGCGACGACGAGCCCATACACATTCCCGGAGCAA
TACAACCGCATGGACTCCTGTTGGCCCTGGCTGCCGATATGACCATCGTGGCTGGATCGGATAACTTGCC
CGAACTCACCGGCCTCGCCATTGGTGCTTTGATCGGACGGAGCGCAGCTGATGTGTTTGATTCCGAGACC
CACAACCGCCTCACGATTGCATTGGCGGAGCCAGGCGCGGCAGTCGGAGCACCCATAACTGTGGGTTTTA
CCATGCGTAAGGATGCGGGATTCATTGGAAGCTGGCACCGCCACGATCAGTTGATATTTCTGGAGCTGGA
GCCACCGCAGCGGGATGTTGCGGAGCCGCAAGCATTCTTTCGACGAACAAACAGCGCCATACGACGGCTC
CAAGCGGCGGAGACGCTGGAGTCCGCATGTGCAGCTGCCGCGCAAGAAGTTCGGAAAATAACAGGTTTCG
ATCGAGTGATGATCTACCGCTTTGCGAGCGACTTCAGCGGTGAGGTGATAGCCGAGGATCGGTGCGCCGA
AGTGGAAAGCAAACTGGGCCTCCACTATCCGGCCTCCACAGTCCCCGCTCAAGCACGTCGTTTGTACACG
ATCAACCCAGTTCGGATTATACCGGATATAAACTACCGTCCCGTTCCAGTCACCCCGGATCTCAATCCCG
TTACGGGTCGTCCGATAGACCTCAGCTTTGCTATCCTGCGATCGGTGTCCCCATGCCATTTGGAGTTTAT
GCGTAACATAGGTATGCACGGTACAATGAGCATCTCGATATTGCGGGGAGAACGCCTGTGGGGCCTGATC
GTCTGTCATCATCGAACACCATACTACGTCGATTTGGATGGTCGGCAAGCCTGCAAACGAGTGGCAGAGC
GTCTGGCTACACAGATTGGTGTGATGGAGGAAGGGTCTGGTGGCAGCGGACTCGAGGGCAGAGGAAGTCT
GCTAACATGCGGTGACGTCGAGGAGAATCCTGGCCCAATGGAAAGACCACAGCCAGACTCTATGCCACAG
GATCTGAGCGAAGCCCTCAAGGAGGCCACCAAGGAAGTGCACACCCAGGCCGAGAACGCTGAGTTCATGA
GAAACTTCCAGAAAGGACAGGTTACTCGCGACGGATTCAAGCTGGTGATGGCTAGCCTCTATCACATCTA
CGTGGCCCTGGAGGAGGAAATTGAGAGAAACAAGGAATCCCCCGTGTTCGCTCCAGTTTATTTCCCAGAG
GAGCTGCATCGGAAGGCCGCCCTGGAACAGGATCTGGCTTTTTGGTATGGCCCCCGCTGGCAGGAGGTCA
TTCCTTATACCCCCGCTATGCAACGCTACGTTAAGAGACTCCACGAGGTGGGCCGCACAGAACCTGAGCT
GCTCGTGGCCCATGCCTACACCCGCTACCTGGGCGACCTGTCAGGGGGTCAAGTTCTGAAAAAGATAGCC
CAAAAGGCCCTGGACCTGCCTTCCTCTGGCGAGGGGCTGGCCTTCTTTACTTTCCCTAACATTGCCTCAG
CCACAAAGTTCAAGCAGCTCTACCGGTCCAGGATGAACAGCCTGGAAATGACCCCAGCCGTGCGGCAGCG
GGTCATAGAAGAAGCCAAGACTGCCTTTCTGCTGAATATCCAGCTGTTTGAGGAACTCCAGGAACTGCTG
ACCCATGACACTAAAGACCAGTCCCCCTCCAGGGCCCCAGGACTCAGACAGAGGGCCTCAAACAAGGTTC
AGGACTCAGCCCCCGTGGAAACACCCAGGGGAAAACCCCCTCTCAATACAAGATCTCAAGCACCCCTGCT
GAGATGGGTCCTCACCCTGAGCTTCCTCGTCGCTACCGTTGCAGTGGGGCTCTATGCTATGTGATTCTAG
AATTAATTAACTAAGCCAGTCGGCAATCGGACGCCTTCGAAACATGCAACACTAATGTTTAATTCAGATT
TCAGCAGAGACAAGCTAAAACACCGACGAGTTGTAATCATTTCTGTGCGCCAGCATATATTTCTTATATA
CAACGTAATACATAATTATGTAATTCTAGCATCTCCCCAACACTCACATACAAACAAACAAAAAATACAA
ACACACAAAACGTATTTACCCGCACGCATCCTTGGCGAGGTTGAGTATGAAACAAAAACAAAACTTAATT
TAGAGCAAAGTAATTACACGAATAAATTTAATAAAAAAAAACTATAATAAAAACGCCAATCATGTTATTT
CCAAAAAAAAAAAAAAAAAAACTAGACGAGATGTTTGCGCTTGTGTCGATGAATGTAAAGAATTGCAACT
ACATAGATGGTAATTAATTTCAGCTGTAAGAAGTACAAGTTTTTCATAATTGTGAGAAAAGTGCAGTAGT
ATCGCTTAAAGTTCAGTTTTAATCAGGGCATTTAGCAGCTCGAACCCAATGTATTTGTAAGCCCAATAAA
CGTGTAAATGCCTAGAGCAAAATATCACAACTGTAGCTTTTCATCCGAAAGATAATAATGAATAGACTGA
CCTGACGTTTTTCAAAATGCGACTAGTGGCCTAATTCTAGTATGTATGTAAGTTAATAAAACCCATTTTT
GCGGAAAGTAGATAAAAAAAACATTTTTTTTTTTTACTGCACTGGATATCATTGAACTTATCTGATCAGT
TTTAAATTTACTTCGATCCAAGGGTATTTGATGTACCAGGTTCTTTCGATTACCTCTCACTCAAAATGAC
ATTCCACTCAAAGTCAGCGCTGTTTGCCTCCTTCTCTGTCCACAGAAATATCGCCGTCTCTTTCGCCGCT
GCGTCCGCTATCTCTTTCGCCACCGTTTGTAGCGTTACGTAGCGTCAATGTCCGCCTTCAGTTGCATTTT
GTCAGCGGTTTCGTGACGAAGCTCCAAGCGGTTTACGCCATCAATTAAACACAAAGTGCTGTGCCAAAAC
TCCTCTCGCTTCTTATTTTTGTTTGTTTTTTGAGTGATTGGGGTGGTGATTGGTTTTGGGTGGGTAAGCA
GGGGAAAGTGTGAAAAATCCCGGCAATGGGCCAAGAGGATCAGGAGCTATTAATTCGCGGAGGCAGCAAA
CACCCATCTGCCGAGCATCTGAACAATGTGAGTAGTACATGTGCATACATCTTAAGTTCACTTGATCTAT
AGGAACTGCGATTGCAACATCAAATTGTCTGCGGCGTGAGAACTGCGACCCACAAAAATCCCAAACCGCA
ATTGCACAAACAAATAGTGACACGAAACAGATTATTCTGGTAGCTGTTCTCGCTATATAAGACAATTTTT
GAGATCATATCATGATCAAGACATCTAAAGGCATTCATTTTCGACTATATTCTTTTTTACAAAAAATATA
ACAACCAGATATTTTAAGCTGATCCTAGATGCACAAAAAATAAATAAAAGTATAAACCTACTTCGTAGGA
TACTTCGGGGTACTTTTTGTTCGGGGTTAGATGAGCATAACGCTTGTAGTTGATATTTGAGATCCCCTAT
CATTGCAGGGTGACAGCGGAGCGGCTTCGCAGAGCTGCATTAACCAGGGCTTCGGGCAGGCCAAAAACTA
CGGCACGCTCCGGCCACCCAGTCCGCCGGAGGACTCCGGTTCAGGGAGCGGCCAACTAGCCGAGAACCTC
ACCTATGCCTGGCACAATATGGACATCTTTGGGGCGGTCAATCAGCCGGGCTCCGGATGGCGGCAGCTGG
TCAACCGGACACGCGGACTATTCTGCAACGAGCGACACATACCGGCGCCCAGGAAACATTTGCTCAAGAA
CGGTGAGTTTCTATTCGCAGTCGGCTGATCTGTGTGAAATCTTAATAAAGGGTCCAATTACCAATTTGAA
ACTCAGTTTGCGGCGTGGCCTATCCGGGCGAACTTTTGGCCGTGATGGGCAGTTCCGGTGCCGGAAAGAC
GACCCTGCTGAATGCCCTTGCCTTTCGATCGCCGCAGGGCATCCAAGTATCGCCATCCGGGATGCGACTG
CTCAATGGCCAACCTGTGGACGCCAAGGAGATGCAGGCCAGGTGCGCCTATGTCCAGCAGGATGACCTCT
TTATCGGCTCCCTAACGGCCAGGGAACACCTGATTTTCCAAGCCATGGTGCGGATGCCACGACATCTGAC
CTATCGGCAGCGAGTGGCCCGCGTGGATCAGGTGATCCAGGAGCTTTCGCTCAGCAAATGTCAGCACACG
ATCATCGGTGTGCCCGGCAGGGTGAAAGGTCTGTCCGGCGGAGAAAGGAAGCGTCTGGCATTCGCCTCCG
AGGCTCTAACCGATCCGCCGCTTCTGATCTGCGATGAGCCCACCTCCGGACTGGACTCCTTTACCGCCCA
CAGCGTCGTCCAGGTGCTGAAGAAGCTGTCGCAGAAGGGCAAGACCGTCATCCTGACCATTCATCAGCCG
TCTTCCGAGCTGTTTGAGCTCTTTGACAAGATCCTTCTGATGGCCGAGGGCAGGGTAGCTTTCTTGGGCA
CTCCCAGCGAAGCCGTCGACTTCTTTTCCTAGTGAGTTCGATGTGTTTATTAAGGGTATCTAGTATTACA
TAACATCTCAACTCCTATCCAGCGTGGGTGCCCAGTGTCCTACCAACTACAATCCGGCGGACTTTTACGT
ACAGGTGTTGGCCGTTGTGCCCGGACGGGAGATCGAGTCCCGTGATCGGATCGCCAAGATATGCGACAAT
TTTGCCATTAGCAAAGTAGCCCGGGATATGGAGCAGTTGTTGGCCACCAAAAATCTGGAGAAGCCACTGG
AGCAGCCGGAGAATGGGTACACCTACAAGGCCACCTGGTTCATGCAGTTCCGGGCGGTCCTGTGGCGATC
CTGGCTGTCGGTGCTCAAGGAACCACTCCTCGTAAAAGTGCGACTTATTCAGACAACGGTGAGTGGTTCC
AGTGGAAACAAATGATATAACGCTTACAATTCTTGGAAACAAATTCGCTAGATTTTAGATAGAATTGCCT
GATTCCACACCCTTCTTAGTTTTTTTCAATGAGATGTATAGTTTATAGTTTTGCAGAAGATAAATAAATT
TCATTTAACTCGCGAATATTAATGAGATGCGAGTAACATTTTAATTTGCAGATGGTTGCCATCTTGATTG
GCCTCATCTTTTTGGGCCAACAACTCACGCAAGTGGGTGTGATGAATATCAACGGAGCCATCTTCCTCTT
CCTGACCAACATGACCTTTCAAAACGTCTTTGCCACGATAAATGTAAGTCATGTTTAGAATACATTTGCA
TTTCAATAATTTACTAACTTTCTAATGAATCGATTCGATTTAGGTGTTCACCTCAGAGCTGCCAGTTTTT
ATGAGGGAGGCCCGAAGTCGACTTTATCGCTGTGACACATACTTTCTGGGCAAAACGATTGCCGAATTGC
CGCTTTTTCTCACAGTGCCACTGGTCTTCACGGCGATTGCCTATCCGATGATCGGACTGCGGGCCGGAGT
GCTGCACTTCTTCAACTGCCTGGCGCTGGTCACTCTGGTGGCCAATGTGTCAACGTCCTTCGGATATCTA
ATATCCTGCGCCAGCTCCTCGACCTCGATGGCGCTGTCTGTGGGTCCGCCGGTTATCATACCATTCCTGC
TCTTTGGCGGCTTCTTCTTGAACTCGGGCTCGGTGCCAGTATACCTCAAATGGTTGTCGTACCTCTCATG
GTTCCGTTACGCCAACGAGGGTCTGCTGATTAACCAATGGGCGGACGTGGAGCCGGGCGAAATTAGCTGC
ACATCGTCGAACACCACGTGCCCCAGTTCGGGCAAGGTCATCCTGGAGACGCTTAACTTCTCCGCCGCCG
ATCTGCCGCTGGACTACGTGGGTCTGGCCATTCTCATCGTGAGCTTCCGGGTGCTCGCATATCTGGCTCT
AAGACTTCGGGCCCGACGCAAGGAGTAGCCGACATATATCCGAAATAACTGCTTGTTTTTTTTTTTACCA
TTATTACCATCGTGTTTACTGTTTATTGCCCCCTCAAAAAGCTAATGTAATTATATTTGTGCCAATAAAA
ACAAGATATGACCTATAGAATACAAGTATTTCCCCTTCGAACATCCCCACAAGTAGACTTTGGATTTGTC
TTCTAACCAAAAGACTTACACACCTGCATACCTTACATCAAAAACTCGTTTATCGCTACATAAAACACCG
GGATATATTTTTTATATACATACTTTTCAAATCGCGCGCCCTCTTCATAATTCACCTCCACCACACCACG
TTTCGTAGTTGCTCTTTCGCTGTCTCCCACCCGCTCTCCGCAACACATTCACCTTTTGTTCGACGACCTT
GGAGCGACTGTCGTTAGTTCCGCGCGATTCGGTGCGGTATTTCACACCGCATATCGACGATGTAGGTCAC
GGTCTCGAAGCCGCGGTGCGGGTGCCAGGGCGTGCCCTTGGGCTCCCCGGGCGCGTACTCCACCTCACCC
ATCTGGTCCATCATGATGAACGGGTCGAGGTGGCGGTAGTTGATCCCGGCGAACGCGCGGCGCACCGGGA
AGCCCTCGCCCTCGAAACCGCTGGGCGCGGTGGTCACGGTGAGCACGGGACGTGCGACGGCGTCGGCGGG
TGCGGATACGCGGGGCAGCGTCAGCGGGTTCTCGACGGTCACGGCGGGCATGTCGATATGGTGCACTCTC
AGTACAATCTGCTCTGATGCCGCATAGTTAAGCCAGCCCCGACACCCGCCAACACCCGCTGACGCGCCCT
GACGGGCTTGTCTGCTCCCGGCATCCGCTTACAGACAAGCTGTGACCGTCTCCGGGAGCTGCATGTGTCA
GAGGTTTTCACCGTCATCACCGAAACGCGCGAGACGAAAGGGCCTCGTGATACGCCTATTTTTATAGGTT
AATGTCATGATAATAATGGTTTCTTAGACGTCAGGTGGCACTTTTCGGGGAAATGTGCGCGGAACCCCTA
TTTGTTTATTTTTCTAAATACATTCAAATATGTATCCGCTCATGAGACAATAACCCTGATAAATGCTTCA
ATAATATTGAAAAAGGAAGAGTATGAGTATTCAACATTTCCGTGTCGCCCTTATTCCCTTTTTTGCGGCA
TTTTGCCTTCCTGTTTTTGCTCACCCAGAAACGCTGGTGAAAGTAAAAGATGCTGAAGATCAGTTGGGTG
CACGAGTGGGTTACATCGAACTGGATCTCAACAGCGGTAAGATCCTTGAGAGTTTTCGCCCCGAAGAACG
TTTTCCAATGATGAGCACTTTTAAAGTTCTGCTATGTGGCGCGGTATTATCCCGTATTGACGCCGGGCAA
GAGCAACTCGGTCGCCGCATACACTATTCTCAGAATGACTTGGTTGAGTACTCACCAGTCACAGAAAAGC
ATCTTACGGATGGCATGACAGTAAGAGAATTATGCAGTGCTGCCATAACCATGAGTGATAACACTGCGGC
CAACTTACTTCTGACAACGATCGGAGGACCGAAGGAGCTAACCGCTTTTTTGCACAACATGGGGGATCAT
GTAACTCGCCTTGATCGTTGGGAACCGGAGCTGAATGAAGCCATACCAAACGACGAGCGTGACACCACGA
TGCCTGTAGCAATGGCAACAACGTTGCGCAAACTATTAACTGGCGAACTACTTACTCTAGCTTCCCGGCA
ACAATTAATAGACTGGATGGAGGCGGATAAAGTTGCAGGACCACTTCTGCGCTCGGCCCTTCCGGCTGGC
TGGTTTATTGCTGATAAATCTGGAGCCGGTGAGCGTGGGTCTCGCGGTATCATTGCAGCACTGGGGCCAG
ATGGTAAGCCCTCCCGTATCGTAGTTATCTACACGACGGGGAGTCAGGCAACTATGGATGAACGAAATAG
ACAGATCGCTGAGATAGGTGCCTCACTGATTAAGCATTGGTAACTGTCAGACCAAGTTTACTCATATATA
CTTTAGATTGATTTAAAACTTCATTTTTAATTTAAAAGGATCTAGGTGAAGATCCTTTTTGATAATCTCA
TGACCAAAATCCCTTAACGTGAGTTTTCGTTCCACTGAGCGTCAGACCCCGTAGAAAAGATCAAAGGATC
TTCTTGAGATCCTTTTTTTCTGCGCGTAATCTGCTGCTTGCAAACAAAAAAACCACCGCTACCAGCGGTG
GTTTGTTTGCCGGATCAAGAGCTACCAACTCTTTTTCCGAAGGTAACTGGCTTCAGCAGAGCGCAGATAC
CAAATACTGTTCTTCTAGTGTAGCCGTAGTTAGGCCACCACTTCAAGAACTCTGTAGCACCGCCTACATA
CCTCGCTCTGCTAATCCTGTTACCAGTGGCTGCTGCCAGTGGCGATAAGTCGTGTCTTACCGGGTTGGAC
TCAAGACGATAGTTACCGGATAAGGCGCAGCGGTCGGGCTGAACGGGGGGTTCGTGCACACAGCCCAGCT
TGGAGCGAACGACCTACACCGAACTGAGATACCTACAGCGTGAGCTATGAGAAAGCGCCACGCTTCCCGA
AGGGAGAAAGGCGGACAGGTATCCGGTAAGCGGCAGGGTCGGAACAGGAGAGCGCACGAGGGAGCTTCCA
GGGGGAAACGCCTGGTATCTTTATAGTCCTGTCGGGTTTCGCCACCTCTGACTTGAGCGTCGATTTTTGT
GATGCTCGTCAGGGGGGCGGAGCCTATGGAAAAACGCCTTCTTCTTGAACTCGGGCTCGGTGCCAGTATA
CCTCAAATGGTTGTCGTACCTCTCATGGTTCCGTTACGCCAACGAGGGTCTGCTGATTAACCAATGGGCG
GACGTGGAGCCGGGCGAAATTAGCTGCACATCGTCGAACACCACGTGCCCCAGTTCGGGCAAGGTCATCC
TGGAGACGCTTAACTTCTCCGCCGCCGATCTGCCGCTGGACTACGTGGGTCTGGCCCATGATGAAATAAC
ATAAGGTGGTCCCGTCGATAGCCGAAGCTTACCGAAGTATACACTTAAATTCAGTGCACGTTTGCTTGTT
GAGAGGAAAGGTTGTGTGCGGACGAATTTTTTTTTGAAAACATTAACCCTTACGTGGAATAAAAAAAAAT
GAAATATTGCAAATTTTGCTGCAAAGCTGTGACTGGAGTAAAATTAATTCACGTGCCGAAGTGTGCTATT
AAGAGAAAATTGTGGGAGCAGAGCCTTGGGTGCAGCCTTGGTGAAAACTCCCAAATTTGTGATACCCACT
TTAATGATTCGCAGTGGAAGGCTGCACCTGCAAAAGGTCAGACATTTAAAAGGAGGCGACTCAACGCAGA
TGCCGTACCTAGTAAAGTGATAGAGCCTGAACCAGAAAAGATAAAAGAAGGCTATACCAGTGGGAGTACA
CAAACAGAGTAAGTTTGAATAGTAAAAAAAATCATTTATGTAAACAATAACGTGACTGTGCGTTAGGTCC
TGTTCATTGTTTAATGAAAATAAGAGCTTGAGGGAAAAAATTCGTACTTTGGAGTACGAAATGCGTCGTT
TAGAGCAGCAGCCGAATTAATTCTAGTTCCAGTGAAATCCAAGCATTTTCTAAATTAAATGTATTCTTAT
TATTATAGTTGTTATTTTTGATATATATAAACAACACTATTATGCCCACCATTTTTTTGAGATGCATCTA
CACAAGGAACAAACACTGGATGTCACTTTCAGTTCAAATTGTAACGCTAATCACTCCGAACAGGTCACAA
AAAATTACCTTAAAAAGTCATAATATTAAATTAGAATAAATATAGCTGTGAGGGAAATATATACAAATAT
ATTGGAGCAAATAAATTGTACATACAAATATTTATTACTAATTTCTATTGAGACGAAATGAACCACTCGG
AACCATTTGAGCGAACCGAATCGCGCGGAACTAACGACAGTCGCTCCAAGGTCGTCGAACAAAAGGTGAA
TGTGTTGCGGAGAGCGGGTGGGAGACAGCGAAAGAGCAACTACGAAACGTGGTGTGGTGGAGGTGAATTA
T
Features (pLannotate 1.2.2; 18 found; start..end, strand, type, name):
    233..465     -  misc_feature   P element 3' end: P element 3' end
    496..913     +  promoter       dU6-3 promoter: RNA polymerase III promoter for Drosophila U6-3 snRNA (Port et al., 2014)
    957..1000    +  misc_RNA       tracrRNA (fragment): trans-activating CRISPR RNA for the Streptococcus pyogenes CRISPR/Cas9 system
   1428..1859    -  CDS            Tailor (fragment): TUTT_DROME - Experimental evidence at protein level: Swiss-Prot protein existence level 1. Uridylyltransferase which mediates terminal uridylation of miRNAs, leading to their degradation. Has high specificity for splicing-derived miRNAs (mirtrons) and other miRNA substrates containing a 3'-G terminal nucleotide. Appears to be a major suppressor of mirtron biogenesis. From Drosophila melanogaster (Fruit fly).
   3845..4792    +  CDS            miRFP680: miRFP680 is a basic (constitutively fluorescent) near ir fluorescent protein published in 2020, derived from Rhodopseudomonas palustris CGA009. It has low acid sensitivity. It requires the cofactor biliverdin for fluorescence.
   4868..5731    +  CDS            HMOX1: HMOX1_HUMAN - Also known as HO, HO1. Experimental evidence at protein level: Swiss-Prot protein existence level 1. Heme oxygenase cleaves the heme ring at the alpha methene bridge to form biliverdin. Biliverdin is subsequently converted to bilirubin by biliverdin reductase. Under physiological conditions, the activity of heme oxygenase is highest in the spleen, where senescent erythrocytes are sequestrated and destroyed. Exhibits cytoprotective effects since excess of free heme sensitizes cells to undergo apoptosis. From Homo sapiens (Human).
   6407..10183   +  gene           mini-white (fragment): white; This modified version of the white gene lacks part of the first intron.
  10182..10204   -  misc_feature   bom (fragment): basis of mobility region from pBR322
  10224..10293   +  protein_bind   attB: attB site for the φC31 integrase (Groth et al., 2000) phage φC31 integrase
  10486..10536   -  misc_feature   bom (fragment): basis of mobility region from pBR322
  10638..10673   -  CDS            rop (fragment): Rop protein, which maintains plasmids at low copy number; rop
  10768..10872   +  promoter       AmpR promoter: bla
  10873..11733   +  CDS            AmpR: β-lactamase; bla; confers resistance to ampicillin, carbenicillin, and related antibiotics
  11904..12492   +  rep_origin     ori: high-copy-number ColE1/pMB1/pBR322/pUC origin of replication
  12498..12726   +  CDS            mini-white (fragment): Drosophila white gene eye color pigment; white; This is a modified version of the white gene lacking part of the first intron.
  12727..13312   +  misc_feature   P element 5' end: No description available
  13323..1       -  gene           mini-white (fragment) (across the origin): white; This modified version of the white gene lacks part of the first intron.
  13790..233     -  gene           mini-white (fragment) (across the origin): white; This modified version of the white gene lacks part of the first intron.
