[The description below was written by a language model from this plasmid's Addgene catalogue record and pLannotate feature annotations shown in this document.]
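Description:
pAC-U63-gRNA2.1-tub-miRFP680-T2A-HO1(HA) is an empty-backbone Drosophila transgenic vector of about 13.8 kb, built on the pAC backbone and classified for insect expression and CRISPR use. It is described as an optimized nMAGIC vector, part of a toolkit for recombinase-independent mosaic analysis in flies. In bacteria it is maintained as a high-copy plasmid through a ColE1/pUC-type origin and selected with ampicillin via the β-lactamase gene. For fly transgenesis the annotation shows a φC31 attB site for site-specific integration, P element 5' and 3' ends, and a mini-white gene that serves as an eye-colour marker for identifying transformants. Several additional short mini-white fragments are also annotated.

The construct carries two functional modules. The first is a guide RNA cassette in which the Drosophila U6-3 RNA polymerase III promoter sits upstream of a Cas9 scaffold, detected as a partial S. pyogenes tracrRNA match and described by the depositor as the gRNA2.1 core. No targeting sequence is recorded as an insert, consistent with users cloning in their own gRNA. The second is a ubiquitous marker cassette that, according to the record, is driven by a tubulin promoter. This promoter is not itself annotated in the feature table, although a fragment matching the Drosophila Tailor gene lies in the region upstream of the marker. The cassette encodes the near-infrared fluorescent protein miRFP680 joined by a T2A self-cleaving peptide to human heme oxygenase 1, with three HA tags. Because miRFP680 needs biliverdin as a cofactor, co-expressed HO1 supplies it by cleaving heme, which should support fluorescence in fly tissue. The T2A and HA elements are named in the record but not annotated. The far-red marker is intended to label cells so that mosaic clones can be distinguished.
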