Addgene plasmid #250795: pAC-U63-gRNA2.1-tub-miRFP680-T2A-HO1(HA)
Purpose: (Empty Backbone) Drosophila transgenic vector: nMAGIC vector with tub promoter, 3x HA tags, miRFP680, and HO1. Optimized nMAGIC vector with a far red/infra red FP marker.
Depositing lab: Chun Han. Depositing organization: Cornell University. Publication: A genome-wide MAGIC kit for recombinase-independent mosaic analysis in Drosophila. Shen Y, Yeung AT, Ditchfield P, Korn E, Clements R, Chen X, Wang B, Huang Z, Sheen M, Jarman PA, Han C. Elife. 2026 Mar 11;14:RP108453. doi: 10.7554/eLife.108453. PubMed 41811192.
Backbone
  Vector backbone: pAC
  Vector type: Insect Expression, CRISPR
Growth in bacteria
  Bacterial resistance: Ampicillin, 100 μg/mL
  Growth temperature: 37°C
  Growth strain: DH5alpha
  Copy number: High Copy
Gene/Insert
  Gene/Insert name: None
Terms and licenses: Academic/Nonprofit Terms; Industry Terms: Not Available to Industry
Depositor comments: Contains gRNAcore(2.1); miRFP680. Please visit https://doi.org/10.1101/2025.10.30.685647 for bioRxiv preprint.
How to cite: pAC-U63-gRNA2.1-tub-miRFP680-T2A-HO1(HA) was a gift from Chun Han (Addgene plasmid # 250795 ; http://n2t.net/addgene:250795 ; RRID:Addgene_250795)
